LOCUS       Exported 10790 bp ds-DNA circular SYN 12-MAY-2021
DEFINITION  Lentiviral expression of BRAF G466E.
ACCESSION   .
VERSION     .
KEYWORDS    pHAGE-BRAF-G466E
SOURCE      synthetic DNA construct
  ORGANISM  synthetic DNA construct
REFERENCE   1 (bases 1 to 10790)
  AUTHORS   Ng PK, Li J, Jeong KJ, Shao S, Chen H, Tsang YH, Sengupta S, Wang Z,
            Bhavana VH, Tran R, Soewito S, Minussi DC, Moreno D, Kong K,
            Dogruluk T, Lu H, Gao J, Tokheim C, Zhou DC, Johnson AM, Zeng J, Ip
            CKM, Ju Z, Wester M, Yu S, Li Y, Vellano CP, Schultz N, Karchin R,
            Ding L, Lu Y, Cheung LWT, Chen K, Shaw KR, Meric-Bernstam F, Scott
            KL, Yi S, Sahni N, Liang H, Mills GB
  TITLE     Systematic Functional Annotation of Somatic Mutations in Cancer.
  JOURNAL   Cancer Cell. 2018 Mar 12;33(3):450-462.e10. doi:
            10.1016/j.ccell.2018.01.021.
  PUBMED    29533785
REFERENCE   2 (bases 1 to 10790)
  AUTHORS   .
  TITLE     Direct Submission
  JOURNAL   Exported May 12, 2021 from SnapGene Server 1.1.58
            http://www.snapgene.com
FEATURES             Location/Qualifiers
     source          1..10790
                     /organism="synthetic DNA construct"
                     /mol_type="other DNA"
     protein_bind    20..44
                     /gene="mutant version of attB"
                     /label=attB1
                     /bound_moiety="BP Clonase(TM)"
                     /note="recombination site for the Gateway(R) BP reaction"
     regulatory      45..54
                     /regulatory_class="other"
                     /note="vertebrate consensus sequence for strong initiation
                     of translation (Kozak, 1987)"
     protein_bind    complement(2349..2373)
                     /gene="mutant version of attB"
                     /label=attB2
                     /bound_moiety="BP Clonase(TM)"
                     /note="recombination site for the Gateway(R) BP reaction"
     promoter        2381..2399
                     /label=T3 promoter
                     /note="promoter for bacteriophage T3 RNA polymerase"
     primer_bind     complement(2424..2443)
                     /label=T7
                     /note="T7 promoter, forward primer"
     promoter        complement(2425..2443)
                     /label=T7 promoter
                     /note="promoter for bacteriophage T7 RNA polymerase"
     protein_bind    complement(2449..2469)
                     /gene="mutant version of attB"
                     /label=attB4
                     /bound_moiety="BP Clonase(TM)"
                     /note="core recombination site for the Gateway(R) BP
                     reaction"
     CDS             2523..2564
                     /codon_start=1
                     /product="epitope tag from simian virus 5"
                     /label=V5 tag
                     /translation="GKPIPNPLLGLDST"
     misc_feature    2585..3152
                     /label=IRES
                     /note="internal ribosome entry site (IRES) of the
                     encephalomyocarditis virus (EMCV)"
     misc_feature    2602..3154
                     /label=IRES
                     /note="internal ribosome entry site (IRES) of the
                     encephalomyocarditis virus (EMCV)"
     primer_bind     complement(2746..2763)
                     /label=IRES reverse
                     /note="IRES internal ribosome entry site, reverse primer.
                     Also called pCDH-rev"
     primer_bind     2973..2992
                     /label=IRES-F
                     /note="IRES internal ribosome entry site, forward primer"
     CDS             3166..3765
                     /codon_start=1
                     /gene="pac from Streptomyces alboniger"
                     /product="puromycin N-acetyltransferase"
                     /label=PuroR
                     /note="confers resistance to puromycin"
                     /translation="MTEYKPTVRLATRDDVPRAVRTLAAAFADYPATRHTVDPDRHIER
                     VTELQELFLTRVGLDIGKVWVADDGAAVAVWTTPESVEAGAVFAEIGPRMAELSGSRLA
                     AQQQMEGLLAPHRPKEPAWFLATVGVSPDHQGKGLGSAVVLPGVEAAERAGVPAFLETS
                     APRNLPFYERLGFTVTADVEVPEGPRTWCMTRKPGA"
     primer_bind     complement(3166..3185)
                     /label=Puro-R
                     /note="Puromycin resistance gene, reverse primer. Also
                     called puro-variant-R"
     primer_bind     3662..3682
                     /label=Puro-F
                     /note="Puromycin resistance gene, forward primer"
     misc_feature    3779..4367
                     /label=WPRE
                     /note="woodchuck hepatitis virus posttranscriptional
                     regulatory element"
     primer_bind     complement(3832..3852)
                     /label=WPRE-R
                     /note="WPRE, reverse primer"
     CDS             complement(4250..4261)
                     /codon_start=1
                     /product="Factor Xa recognition and cleavage site"
                     /label=Factor Xa site
                     /translation="IEGR"
     LTR             4442..4675
                     /label=3' LTR (Delta-U3)
                     /note="self-inactivating 3' long terminal repeat (LTR) from
                     HIV-1"
     primer_bind     complement(4794..4812)
                     /label=pBRforEco
                     /note="pBR322 vectors, upsteam of EcoRI site, forward
                     primer"
     promoter        4880..4984
                     /gene="bla"
                     /label=AmpR promoter
     CDS             4985..5845
                     /codon_start=1
                     /gene="bla"
                     /product="beta-lactamase"
                     /label=AmpR
                     /note="confers resistance to ampicillin, carbenicillin, and
                     related antibiotics"
                     /translation="MSIQHFRVALIPFFAAFCLPVFAHPETLVKVKDAEDQLGARVGYI
                     ELDLNSGKILESFRPEERFPMMSTFKVLLCGAVLSRVDAGQEQLGRRIHYSQNDLVEYS
                     PVTEKHLTDGMTVRELCSAAITMSDNTAANLLLTTIGGPKELTAFLHNMGDHVTRLDRW
                     EPELNEAIPNDERDTTMPVAMATTLRKLLTGELLTLASRQQLIDWMEADKVAGPLLRSA
                     LPAGWFIADKSGAGERGSRGIIAALGPDGKPSRIVVIYTTGSQATMDERNRQIAEIGAS
                     LIKHW"
     primer_bind     complement(5203..5222)
                     /label=Amp-R
                     /note="Ampicillin resistance gene, reverse primer"
     rep_origin      6016..6604
                     /direction=RIGHT
                     /label=ori
                     /note="high-copy-number ColE1/pMB1/pBR322/pUC origin of
                     replication"
     primer_bind     6505..6524
                     /label=pBR322ori-F
                     /note="pBR322 origin, forward primer"
     primer_bind     6758..6775
                     /label=L4440
                     /note="L4440 vector, forward primer"
     primer_bind     6867..6886
                     /label=SV40pro-F
                     /note="SV40 promoter/origin, forward primer"
     protein_bind    7015..7036
                     /label=CAP binding site
                     /bound_moiety="E. coli catabolite activator protein"
                     /note="CAP binding activates transcription in the presence
                     of cAMP."
     promoter        7051..7081
                     /label=lac promoter
                     /note="promoter for the E. coli lac operon"
     protein_bind    7089..7105
                     /label=lac operator
                     /bound_moiety="lac repressor encoded by lacI"
                     /note="The lac repressor binds to the lac operator to
                     inhibit transcription in E. coli. This inhibition can be
                     relieved by adding lactose or
                     isopropyl-beta-D-thiogalactopyranoside (IPTG)."
     primer_bind     7094..7116
                     /label=M13/pUC Reverse
                     /note="In lacZ gene"
     primer_bind     7113..7129
                     /label=M13 rev
                     /note="common sequencing primer, one of multiple similar
                     variants"
     primer_bind     7113..7129
                     /label=M13 Reverse
                     /note="In lacZ gene. Also called M13-rev"
     primer_bind     7179..7198
                     /label=EBV-rev
                     /note="SV40 polyA terminator, reverse primer"
     LTR             7390..8023
                     /label=3' LTR
                     /note="3' long terminal repeat (LTR) from HIV-1"
     misc_feature    8070..8195
                     /label=HIV-1 Psi
                     /note="packaging signal of human immunodeficiency virus
                     type 1"
     misc_feature    8692..8925
                     /label=RRE
                     /note="The Rev response element (RRE) of HIV-1 allows for
                     Rev-dependent mRNA export from the nucleus to the
                     cytoplasm."
     CDS             9110..9154
                     /codon_start=1
                     /product="antigenic peptide corresponding to amino acids
                     655 to 669 of the HIV envelope protein gp41 (Lutje Hulsik
                     et al., 2013)"
                     /label=gp41 peptide
                     /note="recognized by the 2H10 single-chain llama nanobody"
                     /translation="KNEQELLELDKWASL"
     misc_feature    9447..9564
                     /label=cPPT/CTS
                     /note="central polypurine tract and central termination
                     sequence of HIV-1"
     promoter        9612..10790
                     /label=EF-1-alpha promoter
                     /note="strong constitutive promoter for human elongation
                     factor EF-1-alpha"
     intron          9843..10781
                     /label=EF-1-alpha intron A
                     /note="intron upstream of the start codon of human
                     EF-1-alpha"
     primer_bind     10738..10758
                     /label=EF1a-F
                     /note="Human elongation factor-1a promoter, forward primer"
ORIGIN
        1 agcggccctg cagatatcaa caagtttgta caaaaaagca ggcaccatgg cggcgctgag
       61 cggtggcggt ggtggcggcg cggagccggg ccaggctctg ttcaacgggg acatggagcc
      121 cgaggccggc gccggcgccg gcgccgcggc ctcttcggct gcggaccctg ccattccgga
      181 ggaggtgtgg aatatcaaac aaatgattaa gttgacacag gaacatatag aggccctatt
      241 ggacaaattt ggtggggagc ataatccacc atcaatatat ctggaggcct atgaagaata
      301 caccagcaag ctagatgcac tccaacaaag agaacaacag ttattggaat ctctggggaa
      361 cggaactgat ttttctgttt ctagctctgc atcaatggat accgttacat cttcttcctc
      421 ttctagcctt tcagtgctac cttcatctct ttcagttttt caaaatccca cagatgtggc
      481 acggagcaac cccaagtcac cacaaaaacc tatcgttaga gtcttcctgc ccaacaaaca
      541 gaggacagtg gtacctgcaa ggtgtggagt tacagtccga gacagtctaa agaaagcact
      601 gatgatgaga ggtctaatcc cagagtgctg tgctgtttac agaattcagg atggagagaa
      661 gaaaccaatt ggttgggaca ctgatatttc ctggcttact ggagaagaat tgcatgtgga
      721 agtgttggag aatgttccac ttacaacaca caactttgta cgaaaaacgt ttttcacctt
      781 agcattttgt gacttttgtc gaaagctgct tttccagggt ttccgctgtc aaacatgtgg
      841 ttataaattt caccagcgtt gtagtacaga agttccactg atgtgtgtta attatgacca
      901 acttgatttg ctgtttgtct ccaagttctt tgaacaccac ccaataccac aggaagaggc
      961 gtccttagca gagactgccc taacatctgg atcatcccct tccgcacccg cctcggactc
     1021 tattgggccc caaattctca ccagtccgtc tccttcaaaa tccattccaa ttccacagcc
     1081 cttccgacca gcagatgaag atcatcgaaa tcaatttggg caacgagacc gatcctcatc
     1141 agctcccaat gtgcatataa acacaataga acctgtcaat attgatgact tgattagaga
     1201 ccaaggattt cgtggtgatg gaggatcaac cacaggtttg tctgctaccc cccctgcctc
     1261 attacctggc tcactaacta acgtgaaagc cttacagaaa tctccaggac ctcagcgaga
     1321 aaggaagtca tcttcatcct cagaagacag gaatcgaatg aaaacacttg gtagacggga
     1381 ctcgagtgat gattgggaga ttcctgatgg gcagattaca gtgggacaaa gaattggatc
     1441 tgaatcattt ggaacagtct acaagggaaa gtggcatggt gatgtggcag tgaaaatgtt
     1501 gaatgtgaca gcacctacac ctcagcagtt acaagccttc aaaaatgaag taggagtact
     1561 caggaaaaca cgacatgtga atatcctact cttcatgggc tattccacaa agccacaact
     1621 ggctattgtt acccagtggt gtgagggctc cagcttgtat caccatctcc atatcattga
     1681 gaccaaattt gagatgatca aacttataga tattgcacga cagactgcac agggcatgga
     1741 ttacttacac gccaagtcaa tcatccacag agacctcaag agtaataata tatttcttca
     1801 tgaagacctc acagtaaaaa taggtgattt tggtctagct acagtgaaat ctcgatggag
     1861 tgggtcccat cagtttgaac agttgtctgg atccattttg tggatggcac cagaagtcat
     1921 cagaatgcaa gataaaaatc catacagctt tcagtcagat gtatatgcat ttggaattgt
     1981 tctgtatgaa ttgatgactg gacagttacc ttattcaaac atcaacaaca gggaccagat
     2041 aatttttatg gtgggacgag gatacctgtc tccagatctc agtaaggtac ggagtaactg
     2101 tccaaaagcc atgaagagat taatggcaga gtgcctcaaa aagaaaagag atgagagacc
     2161 actctttccc caaattctcg cctctattga gctgctggcc cgctcattgc caaaaattca
     2221 ccgcagtgca tcagaaccct ccttgaatcg ggctggtttc caaacagagg attttagtct
     2281 atatgcttgt gcttctccaa aaacacccat ccaggcaggg ggatatggtg cgtttcctgt
     2341 ccactagaac ccagctttct tgtacaaagt ggtgatatcc aattaaccct cactaaaggt
     2401 gaattgaata agaatttgtt gtgccctata gtgagtcgta ttaccaccca acttttctat
     2461 acaaagtggt tgatatccag cacagtggcg gccgctcgag tctagagggc ccgcggttcg
     2521 aaggtaagcc tatccctaac cctctcctcg gtctcgattc tacgcgtacc ggttagtaat
     2581 gagatccctc ccccccccct aacgttactg gccgaagccg cttggaataa ggccggtgtg
     2641 cgtttgtcta tatgttattt tccaccatat tgccgtcttt tggcaatgtg agggcccgga
     2701 aacctggccc tgtcttcttg acgagcattc ctaggggtct ttcccctctc gccaaaggaa
     2761 tgcaaggtct gttgaatgtc gtgaaggaag cagttcctct ggaagcttct tgaagacaaa
     2821 caacgtctgt agcgaccctt tgcaggcagc ggaacccccc acctggcgac aggtgcctct
     2881 gcggccaaaa gccacgtgta taagatacac ctgcaaaggc ggcacaaccc cagtgccacg
     2941 ttgtgagttg gatagttgtg gaaagagtca aatggctctc ctcaagcgta ttcaacaagg
     3001 ggctgaagga tgcccagaag gtaccccatt gtatgggatc tgatctgggg cctcggtgca
     3061 catgctttac atgtgtttag tcgaggttaa aaaaacgtct aggccccccg aaccacgggg
     3121 acgtggtttt cctttgaaaa acacgatgat aatatggcca cacatatgac cgagtacaag
     3181 cccacggtgc gcctcgccac ccgcgacgac gtccccaggg ccgtacgcac cctcgccgcc
     3241 gcgttcgccg actaccccgc cacgcgccac accgtcgatc cggaccgcca catcgagcgg
     3301 gtcaccgagc tgcaagaact cttcctcacg cgcgtcgggc tcgacatcgg caaggtgtgg
     3361 gtcgcggacg acggcgccgc ggtggcggtc tggaccacgc cggagagcgt cgaagcgggg
     3421 gcggtgttcg ccgagatcgg cccgcgcatg gccgagttga gcggttcccg gctggccgcg
     3481 cagcaacaga tggaaggcct cctggcgccg caccggccca aggagcccgc gtggttcctg
     3541 gccaccgtcg gcgtctcgcc cgaccaccag ggcaagggtc tgggcagcgc cgtcgtgctc
     3601 cccggagtgg aggcggccga gcgcgccggg gtgcccgcct tcctggagac ctccgcgccc
     3661 cgcaacctcc ccttctacga gcggctcggc ttcaccgtca ccgccgacgt cgaggtgccc
     3721 gaaggaccgc gcacctggtg catgacccgc aagcccggtg cctaaatcga tagatcctaa
     3781 tcaacctctg gattacaaaa tttgtgaaag attgactggt attcttaact atgttgctcc
     3841 ttttacgcta tgtggatacg ctgctttaat gcctttgtat catgctattg cttcccgtat
     3901 ggctttcatt ttctcctcct tgtataaatc ctggttgctg tctctttatg aggagttgtg
     3961 gcccgttgtc aggcaacgtg gcgtggtgtg cactgtgttt gctgacgcaa cccccactgg
     4021 ttggggcatt gccaccacct gtcagctcct ttccgggact ttcgctttcc ccctccctat
     4081 tgccacggcg gaactcatcg ccgcctgcct tgcccgctgc tggacagggg ctcggctgtt
     4141 gggcactgac aattccgtgg tgttgtcggg gaaatcatcg tcctttcctt ggctgctcgc
     4201 ctgtgttgcc acctggattc tgcgcgggac gtccttctgc tacgtccctt cggccctcaa
     4261 tccagcggac cttccttccc gcggcctgct gccggctctg cggcctcttc cgcgtcttcg
     4321 ccttcgccct cagacgagtc ggatctccct ttgggccgcc tccccgcctg agatccttta
     4381 agaccaatga cttacaaggc agctgtagat cttagccact ttttaaaaga aaagggggga
     4441 ctggaagggc taattcactc ccaacgaaga caagatctgc tttttgcttg tactgggtct
     4501 ctctggttag accagatctg agcctgggag ctctctggct aactagggaa cccactgctt
     4561 aagcctcaat aaagcttgcc ttgagtgctt caagtagtgt gtgcccgtct gttgtgtgac
     4621 tctggtaact agagatccct cagacccttt tagtcagtgt ggaaaatctc tagcagtagt
     4681 agttcatgtc atcttattat tcagtattta taacttgcaa agaaatgaat atcagagagt
     4741 gagaggcccg ggttaattaa ggaaagggct agatcattct tgaagacgaa agggcctcgt
     4801 gatacgccta tttttatagg ttaatgtcat gataataatg gtttcttaga cgtcaggtgg
     4861 cacttttcgg ggaaatgtgc gcggaacccc tatttgttta tttttctaaa tacattcaaa
     4921 tatgtatccg ctcatgagac aataaccctg ataaatgctt caataatatt gaaaaaggaa
     4981 gagtatgagt attcaacatt tccgtgtcgc ccttattccc ttttttgcgg cattttgcct
     5041 tcctgttttt gctcacccag aaacgctggt gaaagtaaaa gatgctgaag atcagttggg
     5101 tgcacgagtg ggttacatcg aactggatct caacagcggt aagatccttg agagttttcg
     5161 ccccgaagaa cgttttccaa tgatgagcac ttttaaagtt ctgctatgtg gcgcggtatt
     5221 atcccgtgtt gacgccgggc aagagcaact cggtcgccgc atacactatt ctcagaatga
     5281 cttggttgag tactcaccag tcacagaaaa gcatcttacg gatggcatga cagtaagaga
     5341 attatgcagt gctgccataa ccatgagtga taacactgcg gccaacttac ttctgacaac
     5401 gatcggagga ccgaaggagc taaccgcttt tttgcacaac atgggggatc atgtaactcg
     5461 ccttgatcgt tgggaaccgg agctgaatga agccatacca aacgacgagc gtgacaccac
     5521 gatgcctgta gcaatggcaa caacgttgcg caaactatta actggcgaac tacttactct
     5581 agcttcccgg caacaattaa tagactggat ggaggcggat aaagttgcag gaccacttct
     5641 gcgctcggcc cttccggctg gctggtttat tgctgataaa tctggagccg gtgagcgtgg
     5701 gtctcgcggt atcattgcag cactggggcc agatggtaag ccctcccgta tcgtagttat
     5761 ctacacgacg gggagtcagg caactatgga tgaacgaaat agacagatcg ctgagatagg
     5821 tgcctcactg attaagcatt ggtaactgtc agaccaagtt tactcatata tactttagat
     5881 tgatttaaaa cttcattttt aatttaaaag gatctaggtg aagatccttt ttgataatct
     5941 catgaccaaa atcccttaac gtgagttttc gttccactga gcgtcagacc ccgtagaaaa
     6001 gatcaaagga tcttcttgag atcctttttt tctgcgcgta atctgctgct tgcaaacaaa
     6061 aaaaccaccg ctaccagcgg tggtttgttt gccggatcaa gagctaccaa ctctttttcc
     6121 gaaggtaact ggcttcagca gagcgcagat accaaatact gttcttctag tgtagccgta
     6181 gttaggccac cacttcaaga actctgtagc accgcctaca tacctcgctc tgctaatcct
     6241 gttaccagtg gctgctgcca gtggcgataa gtcgtgtctt accgggttgg actcaagacg
     6301 atagttaccg gataaggcgc agcggtcggg ctgaacgggg ggttcgtgca cacagcccag
     6361 cttggagcga acgacctaca ccgaactgag atacctacag cgtgagctat gagaaagcgc
     6421 cacgcttccc gaagggagaa aggcggacag gtatccggta agcggcaggg tcggaacagg
     6481 agagcgcacg agggagcttc cagggggaaa cgcctggtat ctttatagtc ctgtcgggtt
     6541 tcgccacctc tgacttgagc gtcgattttt gtgatgctcg tcaggggggc ggagcctatg
     6601 gaaaaacgcc agcaacgcgg cctttttacg gttcctggcc ttttgctggc cttttgctca
     6661 catgttcttt cctgcgttat cccctgattc tgtggataac cgtattaccg cctttgagtg
     6721 agctgatacc gctcgccgca gccgaacgac cgagcgcagc gagtcagtga gcgaggaagc
     6781 ggaagagcgc ccaatacgca aaccgcctct ccccgcgcgt tggccgattc attaatgcag
     6841 caagctcatg gctgactaat tttttttatt tatgcagagg ccgaggccgc ctcggcctct
     6901 gagctattcc agaagtagtg aggaggcttt tttggaggcc taggcttttg caaaaagctc
     6961 cccgtggcac gacaggtttc ccgactggaa agcgggcagt gagcgcaacg caattaatgt
     7021 gagttagctc actcattagg caccccaggc tttacacttt atgcttccgg ctcgtatgtt
     7081 gtgtggaatt gtgagcggat aacaatttca cacaggaaac agctatgaca tgattacgaa
     7141 tttcacaaat aaagcatttt tttcactgca ttctagttgt ggtttgtcca aactcatcaa
     7201 tgtatcttat catgtctgga tcaactggat aactcaagct aaccaaaatc atcccaaact
     7261 tcccacccca taccctatta ccactgccaa ttacctgtgg tttcatttac tctaaacctg
     7321 tgattcctct gaattatttt cattttaaag aaattgtatt tgttaaatat gtactacaaa
     7381 cttagtagtt ggaagggcta attcactccc aaagaagaca agatatcctt gatctgtgga
     7441 tctaccacac acaaggctac ttccctgatt agcagaacta cacaccaggg ccaggggtca
     7501 gatatccact gacctttgga tggtgctaca agctagtacc agttgagcca gataaggtag
     7561 aagaggccaa taaaggagag aacaccagct tgttacaccc tgtgagcctg catgggatgg
     7621 atgacccgga gagagaagtg ttagagtgga ggtttgacag ccgcctagca tttcatcacg
     7681 tggcccgaga gctgcatccg gagtacttca agaactgctg atatcgagct tgctacaagg
     7741 gactttccgc tggggacttt ccagggaggc gtggcctggg cgggactggg gagtggcgag
     7801 ccctcagatc ctgcatataa gcagctgctt tttgcctgta ctgggtctct ctggttagac
     7861 cagatctgag cctgggagct ctctggctaa ctagggaacc cactgcttaa gcctcaataa
     7921 agcttgcctt gagtgcttca agtagtgtgt gcccgtctgt tgtgtgactc tggtaactag
     7981 agatccctca gaccctttta gtcagtgtgg aaaatctcta gcagtggcgc ccgaacaggg
     8041 acttgaaagc gaaagggaaa ccagaggagc tctctcgacg caggactcgg cttgctgaag
     8101 cgcgcacggc aagaggcgag gggcggcgac tggtgagtac gccaaaaatt ttgactagcg
     8161 gaggctagaa ggagagagat gggtgcgaga gcgtcagtat taagcggggg agaattagat
     8221 cgcgatggga aaaaattcgg ttaaggccag ggggaaagaa aaaatataaa ttaaaacata
     8281 tagtatgggc aagcagggag ctagaacgat tcgcagttaa tcctggcctg ttagaaacat
     8341 cagaaggctg tagacaaata ctgggacagc tacaaccatc ccttcagaca ggatcagaag
     8401 aacttagatc attatataat acagtagcaa ccctctattg tgtgcatcaa aggatagaga
     8461 taaaagacac caaggaagct ttagacaaga tagaggaaga gcaaaacaaa agtaagacca
     8521 ccgcacagca agcggccggc cgctgatctt cagacctgga ggaggagata tgagggacaa
     8581 ttggagaagt gaattatata aatataaagt agtaaaaatt gaaccattag gagtagcacc
     8641 caccaaggca aagagaagag tggtgcagag agaaaaaaga gcagtgggaa taggagcttt
     8701 gttccttggg ttcttgggag cagcaggaag cactatgggc gcagcgtcaa tgacgctgac
     8761 ggtacaggcc agacaattat tgtctggtat agtgcagcag cagaacaatt tgctgagggc
     8821 tattgaggcg caacagcatc tgttgcaact cacagtctgg ggcatcaagc agctccaggc
     8881 aagaatcctg gctgtggaaa gatacctaaa ggatcaacag ctcctgggga tttggggttg
     8941 ctctggaaaa ctcatttgca ccactgctgt gccttggaat gctagttgga gtaataaatc
     9001 tctggaacag atttggaatc acacgacctg gatggagtgg gacagagaaa ttaacaatta
     9061 cacaagctta atacactcct taattgaaga atcgcaaaac cagcaagaaa agaatgaaca
     9121 agaattattg gaattagata aatgggcaag tttgtggaat tggtttaaca taacaaattg
     9181 gctgtggtat ataaaattat tcataatgat agtaggaggc ttggtaggtt taagaatagt
     9241 ttttgctgta ctttctatag tgaatagagt taggcaggga tattcaccat tatcgtttca
     9301 gacccacctc ccaaccccga ggggacccga caggcccgaa ggaatagaag aagaaggtgg
     9361 agagagagac agagacagat ccattcgatt agtgaacgga tctcgacggt atcgccgaat
     9421 tcacaaatgg cagtattcat ccacaatttt aaaagaaaag gggggattgg ggggtacagt
     9481 gcaggggaaa gaatagtaga cataatagca acagacatac aaactaaaga attacaaaaa
     9541 caaattacaa aaattcaaaa ttttcgggtt tattacaggg acagcagaga tccagtttgg
     9601 actagtcgtg aggctccggt gcccgtcagt gggcagagcg cacatcgccc acagtccccg
     9661 agaagttggg gggaggggtc ggcaattgaa ccggtgccta gagaaggtgg cgcggggtaa
     9721 actgggaaag tgatgtcgtg tactggctcc gcctttttcc cgagggtggg ggagaaccgt
     9781 atataagtgc agtagtcgcc gtgaacgttc tttttcgcaa cgggtttgcc gccagaacac
     9841 aggtaagtgc cgtgtgtggt tcccgcgggc ctggcctctt tacgggttat ggcccttgcg
     9901 tgccttgaat tacttccacc tggctgcagt acgtgattct tgatcccgag cttcgggttg
     9961 gaagtgggtg ggagagttcg aggccttgcg cttaaggagc cccttcgcct cgtgcttgag
    10021 ttgaggcctg gcctgggcgc tggggccgcc gcgtgcgaat ctggtggcac cttcgcgcct
    10081 gtctcgctgc tttcgataag tctctagcca tttaaaattt ttgatgacct gctgcgacgc
    10141 tttttttctg gcaagatagt cttgtaaatg cgggccaaga tctgcacact ggtatttcgg
    10201 tttttggggc cgcgggcggc gacggggccc gtgcgtccca gcgcacatgt tcggcgaggc
    10261 ggggcctgcg agcgcggcca ccgagaatcg gacgggggta gtctcaagct ggccggcctg
    10321 ctctggtgcc tggcctcgcg ccgccgtgta tcgccccgcc ctgggcggca aggctggccc
    10381 ggtcggcacc agttgcgtga gcggaaagat ggccgcttcc cggccctgct gcagggagct
    10441 caaaatggag gacgcggcgc tcgggagagc gggcgggtga gtcacccaca caaaggaaaa
    10501 gggcctttcc gtcctcagcc gtcgcttcat gtgactccac ggagtaccgg gcgccgtcca
    10561 ggcacctcga ttagttctcg agcttttgga gtacgtcgtc tttaggttgg ggggaggggt
    10621 tttatgcgat ggagtttccc cacactgagt gggtggagac tgaagttagg ccagcttggc
    10681 acttgatgta attctccttg gaatttgccc tttttgagtt tggatcttgg ttcattctca
    10741 agcctcagac agtggttcaa agtttttttc ttccatttca ggtgtcgtga
//
