[The description below was written by a language model from this plasmid's Addgene catalogue record and the feature table of its GenBank file.]
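Description:
pHAGE-BRAF-G466E is a 10.8 kb HIV-1-based lentiviral expression plasmid carrying human BRAF with the G466E substitution, cloned into the pHAGE backbone by Gateway recombination. It is propagated in E. coli through a high-copy ColE1/pUC-type origin with ampicillin selection (AmpR, beta-lactamase); the record lists the Stbl3 strain as the growth host, a strain often chosen to limit recombination between the repeated LTR sequences.

The viral transfer cassette is bounded by a full-length HIV-1 LTR at the upstream end (labelled "3' LTR" by the automatic annotation, but sitting in the 5' position) and a self-inactivating Delta-U3 3' LTR downstream. Between them lie the Psi packaging signal, the Rev response element for Rev-dependent nuclear export of the genomic RNA, and the cPPT/CTS. Expression is driven by the constitutive human EF-1-alpha promoter with its first intron. The feature table does not annotate the BRAF coding sequence itself, but the interval between attB1 with an adjacent Kozak consensus and attB2 is where the Gateway insert resides. Downstream are T3 and T7 phage promoter sequences, an attB4 core site and a V5 epitope tag sequence; the record does not say whether the V5 tag is fused in frame to BRAF. An EMCV IRES then allows translation of puromycin N-acetyltransferase from the same transcript, linking puromycin resistance to transgene expression, and a WPRE enhances transcript expression.

The plasmid is used to produce lentivirus for stable, selectable expression of this BRAF mutant in mammalian cells. It was deposited in connection with a systematic functional annotation of somatic cancer mutations.
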