Addgene plasmid #116150: pHAGE-BRAF-G466E
Purpose: Lentiviral expression of BRAF G466E
Depositing lab: Gordon Mills & Kenneth Scott. Depositing organization: Baylor College of Medicine. Publication: Systematic Functional Annotation of Somatic Mutations in Cancer. Ng PK, Li J, Jeong KJ, Shao S, Chen H, Tsang YH, Sengupta S, Wang Z, Bhavana VH, Tran R, Soewito S, Minussi DC, Moreno D, Kong K, Dogruluk T, Lu H, Gao J, Tokheim C, Zhou DC, Johnson AM, Zeng J, Ip CKM, Ju Z, Wester M, Yu S, Li Y, Vellano CP, Schultz N, Karchin R, Ding L, Lu Y, Cheung LWT, Chen K, Shaw KR, Meric-Bernstam F, Scott KL, Yi S, Sahni N, Liang H, Mills GB. Cancer Cell. 2018 Mar 12;33(3):450-462.e10. doi: 10.1016/j.ccell.2018.01.021. PubMed 29533785.
Backbone
  Vector backbone: pHAGE
  Vector type: Lentiviral
Growth in bacteria
  Bacterial resistance: Ampicillin, 100 μg/mL
  Growth temperature: 37°C
  Growth strain: Stbl3
  Copy number: High Copy
Gene/Insert
  Gene/Insert name: BRAF
  Species: H. sapiens (human)
  Mutation: G466E
  Entrez Gene: BRAF (a.k.a. B-RAF1, B-raf, BRAF-1, BRAF1, NS7, RAFB1)
  Cloning method: Gateway Cloning
Terms and licenses: Academic/Nonprofit Terms; Industry Terms: Not Available to Industry
How to cite: pHAGE-BRAF-G466E was a gift from Gordon Mills & Kenneth Scott (Addgene plasmid # 116150 ; http://n2t.net/addgene:116150 ; RRID:Addgene_116150)
