>Addgene plasmid #116150 | pHAGE-BRAF-G466E | depositor partial sequence | sequence record 219023 | insert
ATGGCGGCGCTGAGCGGTGGCGGTGGTGGCGGCGCGGAGCCGGGCCAGGCTCTGTTCAACGGGGACATGG
AGCCCGAGGCCGGCGCCGGCGCCGGCGCCGCGGCCTCTTCGGCTGCGGACCCTGCCATTCCGGAGGAGGT
GTGGAATATCAAACAAATGATTAAGTTGACACAGGAACATATAGAGGCCCTATTGGACAAATTTGGTGGG
GAGCATAATCCACCATCAATATATCTGGAGGCCTATGAAGAATACACCAGCAAGCTAGATGCACTCCAAC
AAAGAGAACAACAGTTATTGGAATCTCTGGGGAACGGAACTGATTTTTCTGTTTCTAGCTCTGCATCAAT
GGATACCGTTACATCTTCTTCCTCTTCTAGCCTTTCAGTGCTACCTTCATCTCTTTCAGTTTTTCAAAAT
CCCACAGATGTGGCACGGAGCAACCCCAAGTCACCACAAAAACCTATCGTTAGAGTCTTCCTGCCCAACA
AACAGAGGACAGTGGTACCTGCAAGGTGTGGAGTTACAGTCCGAGACAGTCTAAAGAAAGCACTGATGAT
GAGAGGTCTAATCCCAGAGTGCTGTGCTGTTTACAGAATTCAGGATGGAGAGAAGAAACCAATTGGTTGG
GACACTGATATTTCCTGGCTTACTGGAGAAGAATTGCATGTGGAAGTGTTGGAGAATGTTCCACTTACAA
CACACAACTTTGTACGAAAAACGTTTTTCACCTTAGCATTTTGTGACTTTTGTCGAAAGCTGCTTTTCCA
GGGTTTCCGCTGTCAAACATGTGGTTATAAATTTCACCAGCGTTGTAGTACAGAAGTTCCACTGATGTGT
GTTAATTATGACCAACTTGATTTGCTGTTTGTCTCCAAGTTCTTTGAACACCACCCAATACCACAGGAAG
AGGCGTCCTTAGCAGAGACTGCCCTAACATCTGGATCATCCCCTTCCGCACCCGCCTCGGACTCTATTGG
GCCCCAAATTCTCACCAGTCCGTCTCCTTCAAAATCCATTCCAATTCCACAGCCCTTCCGACCAGCAGAT
GAAGATCATCGAAATCAATTTGGGCAACGAGACCGATCCTCATCAGCTCCCAATGTGCATATAAACACAA
TAGAACCTGTCAATATTGATGACTTGATTAGAGACCAAGGATTTCGTGGTGATGGAGGATCAACCACAGG
TTTGTCTGCTACCCCCCCTGCCTCATTACCTGGCTCACTAACTAACGTGAAAGCCTTACAGAAATCTCCA
GGACCTCAGCGAGAAAGGAAGTCATCTTCATCCTCAGAAGACAGGAATCGAATGAAAACACTTGGTAGAC
GGGACTCGAGTGATGATTGGGAGATTCCTGATGGGCAGATTACAGTGGGACAAAGAATTGGATCTGAATC
ATTTGGAACAGTCTACAAGGGAAAGTGGCATGGTGATGTGGCAGTGAAAATGTTGAATGTGACAGCACCT
ACACCTCAGCAGTTACAAGCCTTCAAAAATGAAGTAGGAGTACTCAGGAAAACACGACATGTGAATATCC
TACTCTTCATGGGCTATTCCACAAAGCCACAACTGGCTATTGTTACCCAGTGGTGTGAGGGCTCCAGCTT
GTATCACCATCTCCATATCATTGAGACCAAATTTGAGATGATCAAACTTATAGATATTGCACGACAGACT
GCACAGGGCATGGATTACTTACACGCCAAGTCAATCATCCACAGAGACCTCAAGAGTAATAATATATTTC
TTCATGAAGACCTCACAGTAAAAATAGGTGATTTTGGTCTAGCTACAGTGAAATCTCGATGGAGTGGGTC
CCATCAGTTTGAACAGTTGTCTGGATCCATTTTGTGGATGGCACCAGAAGTCATCAGAATGCAAGATAAA
AATCCATACAGCTTTCAGTCAGATGTATATGCATTTGGAATTGTTCTGTATGAATTGATGACTGGACAGT
TACCTTATTCAAACATCAACAACAGGGACCAGATAATTTTTATGGTGGGACGAGGATACCTGTCTCCAGA
TCTCAGTAAGGTACGGAGTAACTGTCCAAAAGCCATGAAGAGATTAATGGCAGAGTGCCTCAAAAAGAAA
AGAGATGAGAGACCACTCTTTCCCCAAATTCTCGCCTCTATTGAGCTGCTGGCCCGCTCATTGCCAAAAA
TTCACCGCAGTGCATCAGAACCCTCCTTGAATCGGGCTGGTTTCCAAACAGAGGATTTTAGTCTATATGC
TTGTGCTTCTCCAAAAACACCCATCCAGGCAGGGGGATATGGTGCGTTTCCTGTCCACTAG
